Addgene plasmid #191053: pEY49
Purpose: lim-6 fluorescent neural reporter driving nuclear mNeptune2.5 and CyOFP1 expression (refer to NeuroPAL paper for expression)
Depositing lab: Oliver Hobert & Eviatar Yemini. Depositing organization: Columbia University. Publication: NeuroPAL: A Multicolor Atlas for Whole-Brain Neuronal Identification in C. elegans. Yemini E, Lin A, Nejatbakhsh A, Varol E, Sun R, Mena GE, Samuel ADT, Paninski L, Venkatachalam V, Hobert O. Cell. 2021 Jan 7;184(1):272-288.e11. doi: 10.1016/j.cell.2020.12.012. Epub 2020 Dec 29. PubMed 33378642.
Backbone
  Vector backbone: pPD95.62
  Vector type: Worm Expression
Growth in bacteria
  Bacterial resistance: Ampicillin, 100 μg/mL
  Growth temperature: 37°C
  Growth strain: DH5alpha
  Copy number: Unknown
Gene/Insert
  Gene/Insert name: lim-6
  Species: C. elegans (nematode)
  Mutation: None
  Entrez Gene: lim-6
  Cloning method: Gibson Cloning
Terms and licenses: Academic/Nonprofit Terms; Industry Terms: Not Available to Industry
How to cite: pEY49 was a gift from Oliver Hobert & Eviatar Yemini (Addgene plasmid # 191053 ; http://n2t.net/addgene:191053 ; RRID:Addgene_191053)
