[The description below was written by a language model from this plasmid's Addgene catalogue record and pLannotate feature annotations shown in this document.]
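Description:
pEY49 is a C. elegans expression plasmid built on the pPD95.62 backbone, one of the set of fluorescent neuronal reporters assembled for the NeuroPAL multicolor atlas used to identify neurons across the worm nervous system. It is propagated in E. coli through a high-copy ColE1/pUC-type origin and selected with ampicillin via the β-lactamase gene and its native promoter. Remnants of pUC-derived sequence (lac promoter and operator, CAP binding site, and fragments of lacZα, lacI, rop and bom) are backbone carryover and have no role in the worm.

The catalogue lists lim-6, a C. elegans gene, as the insert assembled by Gibson cloning. The stated purpose indicates that lim-6 sequence acts as the driver of reporter expression rather than as an expressed protein. The automated annotation does not label any lim-6 element, and the exact regulatory fragment and its boundaries are not stated; it may lie in the unannotated stretch upstream of the first fluorophore. The payload consists of two Entacmaea quadricolor-derived fluorescent proteins in the same orientation: the far-red mNeptune2.5, followed by the long-Stokes-shift orange CyOFP1. Each is preceded by a short stretch annotated as a fragment of worm-optimized GFP, probably shared leader or synthetic-intron sequence. A his-11 (histone H2B) coding sequence directly follows CyOFP1, consistent with chromatin tethering that produces the nuclear signal. The record does not show how the two fluorophore units are linked or how mNeptune2.5 is localized. A short downstream match to aex-5 probably reflects 3′ regulatory sequence from the backbone. The plasmid is used in transgenic worms to give lim-6-expressing neurons a defined nuclear color code; the expression pattern is documented in the NeuroPAL publication.
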