Features (pLannotate 1.2.2; 17 found; start..end, strand, type, name):
    152..169     -  misc_feature   MCS (fragment): pUC18/19 multiple cloning site
    549..567     -  CDS            lacZα (fragment): LacZα fragment of β-galactosidase; lacZ fragment
    722..772     +  CDS            mEGFP (fragment): monomeric enhanced GFP, optimized with synthetic introns for expression in C. elegans
    779..1609    +  CDS            mNeptune2.5: mNeptune2.5 is a basic (constitutively fluorescent) red fluorescent protein published in 2014, derived from Entacmaea quadricolor. It is reported to be a rapidly-maturing monomer with moderate acid sensitivity.
   1741..1792    +  CDS            mEGFP (fragment): monomeric enhanced GFP, optimized with synthetic introns for expression in C. elegans
   1799..2599    +  CDS            CyOFP1: CyOFP1 is a basic (constitutively fluorescent) long stokes shift fluorescent protein published in 2016, derived from Entacmaea quadricolor. It is reported to be a very rapidly-maturing monomer with moderate acid sensitivity.
   2624..2986    +  CDS            his-11: H2B1_CAEEL - Experimental evidence at protein level: Swiss-Prot protein existence level 1. Core component of nucleosome. Nucleosomes wrap and compact DNA into chromatin, limiting DNA accessibility to the cellular machineries which require DNA as a template. Histones thereby play a central role in transcription regulation, DNA repair, DNA replication and chromosomal stability. DNA accessibility is regulated via a complex set of post-translational modifications of histones, also called histone code, and nucleosome remodeling. From Caenorhabditis elegans.
   3596..3748    +  CDS            aex-5 (fragment): AEX5_CAEEL - Also known as kpc-3 From Caenorhabditis elegans.
   3876..3911    +  CDS            rop (fragment): Rop protein, which maintains plasmids at low copy number; rop
   4013..4112    +  misc_feature   bom (fragment): basis of mobility region from pBR322
   4210..4314    +  promoter       AmpR promoter: bla
   4315..5175    +  CDS            AmpR: β-lactamase; bla; confers resistance to ampicillin, carbenicillin, and related antibiotics
   5346..5934    +  rep_origin     ori: high-copy-number ColE1/pMB1/pBR322/pUC origin of replication
   6117..6209    +  CDS            lacI (fragment): lac repressor; lacI; The lac repressor binds to the lac operator to inhibit transcription in E. coli. This inhibition can be relieved by adding lactose or isopropyl-β-D-thiogalactopyranoside (IPTG).
   6222..6243    +  protein_bind   CAP binding site: CAP binding activates transcription in the presence of cAMP. E. coli catabolite activator protein
   6258..6288    +  promoter       lac promoter: promoter for the E. coli lac operon
   6296..6312    +  protein_bind   lac operator: The lac repressor binds to the lac operator to inhibit transcription in E. coli. This inhibition can be relieved by adding lactose or isopropyl-β-D-thiogalactopyranoside (IPTG). lac repressor encoded by lacI
>Addgene plasmid #191053 | pEY49 | addgene full sequence | sequence record 375956 | Addgene NGS Result
TCACACAGGAAACAGCTATGACCATGATTACGCCAAGCTGTAAGTTTAAACATGATCTTACTAACTAACT
ATTCTCATTTAAATTTTCAGAGCTTAAAAATGGCTGAAATCACTCACAACGATGGATACGCTAACAACTT
GGAAATGAAATAAGCTTGCATGCCTGCAGTTAGCCAGTTGCATAAATATTAAAGTCAAATGTTCAAAGGA
AATAATATTCTGACCCGTGCTAATGCAATATTTGGTCAGTGCCAATGAAAATCTCCATTTTCTAATGAAT
TTTACGATTTGCAAACAACAAACATTCCAGACAGATGCGCGAAATGAGATGGCTGCCTGCTACCGTAGTG
CTTTGTTGATTTAACACACATTTCGCTTCAAGCGTTTTGGTGTTTAAGAAATTGCGATTTGAATTTGGAA
AAAAGGTTCAAATCAAAGAGAATTTTAGCAAGAAGCTTAGCCCGGGATTGGCCAAAGGACCCAAAGGTAT
GTTTCGAATGATACTAACATAACATAGAACATTTTCAGGAGGACCCTTGGAGGGTACCGGTTTTCCCAGT
CACGACGCGTGGTACCGAGCTCAGAAAAAATGACCGCTCCAAAGAAGAAACGCAAAGTACCGAGCTCAGA
AAAAATGACGGCACCTAAAAAGAAACGCAAAGTACCGGTCGCCGAGAAGACAGCCCCAAAAAAGAAGCGT
AAAGTTCCACGCGTCATGGGAGTAAGTTTAAACAGTTCGGTACTAACTAACCATACATATTTAAATTTTC
AGCGCGCTGTCTCCAAGGGAGAGGAGCTCATCAAGGAGAACATGCACACCAAGCTCTACATGGAGGGAAC
CGTCAACAACCACCACTTCAAGTGCACCCACGAAGGGGAGGGCAAGCCCTACGAGGGCACCCAGACCAAC
AGGATTAAGGTGGTGGAGGGAGGCCCCCTGCCGTTCGCATTCGACATCCTGGCCACCTGCTTTATGTACG
GGAGCAAGACCTTCATCAACCACACCCAAGGAATCCCAGACTTCTTCAAGCAATCCTTCGTAAGTTTAAA
CATGATTTTACTAACTAACTAATCTGATTTAAATTTTCAGCCTGAGGGCTTCACATGGGAGAGAGTCACC
ACATACGAAGACGGGGGCGTGCTTACCGTTACCCAGGACACCAGCCTCCAGGACGGCTGCTTGATCTACA
ACGTCAAGCTCAGAGGGGTGAACTTCCCATCCAACGGCCCTGTGATGCAGAAGAAAACACTCGGCTGGGA
GGCCAGTACCGAGACCCTGTACCCCGCTGACGGCGGCCTGGAAGGCAGATGCGACATGGCCCTGAAGCTC
GTGGGCGGGGGCCACCTGCACTGCAACCTGAAGACCACATACAGATCCAAGAAACCCGCTAAGAACCTCA
AGATGCCAGGAGTAAGTTTAAACATATATATACTAACTAACCCTGATTATTTAAATTTTCAGGTCTACTT
TGTGGACCGCAGACTGGAAAGAATCAAGGAGGCCGACAATGAGACCTACGTCGAGCAGCACGAGGTGGCT
GTGGCCAGATACTGCGACCTCCCTAGCAAACTGGGGCACAAACTTAATGGCATGGACGAGCTGTACAAGG
AGGGACGTGGATCCCTCCTCACCTGCGGAGACGTCGAGGAGAACCCAGGACCAATGACCGCTCCAAAGAA
GAAGCGCAAGGTTCCAGTCGAGAAGATGACTGCCCCAAAAAAGAAACGTAAGGTCCCGCGGGTAAGTTTA
AACAGTTCGGTACTAACTAACCATACATATTTAAATTTTCAGCGCGCTGTGTCAAAAGGAGAAGAGCTTA
TTAAGGAGAATATGCGTTCCAAGCTCTACCTCGAGGGATCCGTCAACGGACACCAATTCAAGTGCACCCA
CGAGGGAGAGGGAAAGCCATACGAGGGAAAGCAAACCAACCGTATCAAGGTCGTCGAGGGAGGACCACTC
CCATTCGCCTTCGACATCCTCGCCACCCACTTCATGTACGGATCCAAGGTAAGTTTAAACATATATATAC
TAACTAACCCTGATTATTTAAATTTTCAGGTCTTCATCAAGTACCCAGCCGACCTCCCAGACTACTTCAA
GCAATCCTTCCCAGAGGGATTCACCTGGGAGCGTGTCATGGTCTTCGAGGACGGAGGAGTCCTCACCGCC
ACCCAAGACACCTCCCTCCAAGACGGAGAGCTCATCTACAACGTCAAGGTCCGTGGAGTCAACTTCCCAG
CCAACGGACCAGTCATGCAAAAGAAGACCCTCGGATGGGAGCCATCCACCGAGACCATGTACCCAGCCGA
CGGAGGACTCGAGGGACGTTGCGACAAGGTAAGTTTAAACATGATTTTACTAACTAACTAATCTGATTTA
AATTTTCAGGCCCTCAAGCTCGTCGGAGGAGGACACCTCCACGTCAACTTCAAGACCACCTACAAGTCCA
AGAAGCCAGTCAAGATGCCAGGAGTCCACTACGTCGACCGTCGTCTCGAGCGTATCAAGGAGGCCGACAA
CGAGACCTACGTCGAGCAATACGAGCACGCCGTCGCCCGTTACTCCAACCTCGGAGGAGGAATGGACGAG
CTCTACAAGCCTAGGATACCGGTGGGTGAAGACCCACCAAAGCCATCTGCCAAGGGAGCCAAGAAGGCCG
CCAAGACCGTTACGAAGCCAAAGGACGGAAAGAAGAGACGTCATGCCCGTAAGGAATCATACTCCGTCTA
CATCTACCGTGTCCTCAAGCAAGTTCATCCAGACACTGGAGTTTCCTCCAAAGCCATGTCTATCATGAAC
TCTTTTGTCAACGATGTCTTCGAGCGTATTGCTGCTGAAGCATCCCGTCTTGCTCACTACAACAAGCGTT
CCACAATCTCATCCCGCGAAATTCAGACCGCTGTCCGTCTGATCCTTCCAGGAGAGCTTGCCAAGCACGC
CGTGTCTGAGGGAACCAAGGCCGTTACCAAGTACACTTCCAGCAAGTAGGAATTCCAACTGAGCGCCGGT
CGCTACCATTACCAACTTGTCTGGTGTCAAAAATAATAGGGGCCGCTGTCATCAGAGTAAGTTTAAACTG
AGTTCTACTAACTAACGAGTAATATTTAAATTTTCAGCATCTCGCGCCCGTGCCTCTGACTTCTAAGTCC
AATTACTCTTCAACATCCCTACATGCTCTTTCTCCCTGTGCTCCCACCCCCTATTTTTGTTATTATCAAA
AAACTTCTCTTAATTTCTTTGTTTTTTAGCTTCTTTTAAGTCACCTCTAACAATGAAATTGTGTAGATTC
AAAAATAGAATTAATTCGTAATAAAAAGTCGAAAAAAATTGTGCTCCCTCCCCCCATTAATAATAATTCT
ATCCCAAAATCTACACAATGTTCTGTGTACACTTCTTATGTTTTTTACTTCTGATAAATTTTTTTGAAAC
ATCATAGAAAAAACCGCACACAAAATACCTTATCATATGTTACGTTTCAGTTTATGACCGCAATTTTTAT
TTCTTCGCACGTCTGGGCCTCTCATGACGTCAAATCATGCTCATCGTGAAAAAGTTTTGGAGTATTTTTG
GAATTTTTCAATCAAGTGAAAGTTTATGAAATTAATTTTCCTGCTTTTGCTTTTTGGGGTTTCCCCTATT
GTTTGTCAAGATTTCGAGGACGGCGTTTTTCTTGCTAAAATCACAAGTATTGATGAGCACGATGCAAGAA
AGATCGGAAGAAGGTTTGGGTTTGAGGCTCAGTGGAAGGTGAGTAGAAGTTGATAATTTGAAAGTGGAGT
AGTGTCTATGGGGTTTTTGCCTTAAATGACAGAATACATTCCCAATATACCAAACATAACTGTTTCCTAC
TAGTCGGCCGTACGGGCCCTTTCGTCTCGCGCGTTTCGGTGATGACGGTGAAAACCTCTGACACATGCAG
CTCCCGGAGACGGTCACAGCTTGTCTGTAAGCGGATGCCGGGAGCAGACAAGCCCGTCAGGGCGCGTCAG
CGGGTGTTGGCGGGTGTCGGGGCTGGCTTAACTATGCGGCATCAGAGCAGATTGTACTGAGAGTGCACCA
TATGCGGTGTGAAATACCGCACAGATGCGTAAGGAGAAAATACCGCATCAGGCGGCCTTAAGGGCCTCGT
GATACGCCTATTTTTATAGGTTAATGTCATGATAATAATGGTTTCTTAGACGTCAGGTGGCACTTTTCGG
GGAAATGTGCGCGGAACCCCTATTTGTTTATTTTTCTAAATACATTCAAATATGTATCCGCTCATGAGAC
AATAACCCTGATAAATGCTTCAATAATATTGAAAAAGGAAGAGTATGAGTATTCAACATTTCCGTGTCGC
CCTTATTCCCTTTTTTGCGGCATTTTGCCTTCCTGTTTTTGCTCACCCAGAAACGCTGGTGAAAGTAAAA
GATGCTGAAGATCAGTTGGGTGCACGAGTGGGTTACATCGAACTGGATCTCAACAGCGGTAAGATCCTTG
AGAGTTTTCGCCCCGAAGAACGTTTTCCAATGATGAGCACTTTTAAAGTTCTGCTATGTGGCGCGGTATT
ATCCCGTATTGACGCCGGGCAAGAGCAACTCGGTCGCCGCATACACTATTCTCAGAATGACTTGGTTGAG
TACTCACCAGTCACAGAAAAGCATCTTACGGATGGCATGACAGTAAGAGAATTATGCAGTGCTGCCATAA
CCATGAGTGATAACACTGCGGCCAACTTACTTCTGACAACGATCGGAGGACCGAAGGAGCTAACCGCTTT
TTTGCACAACATGGGGGATCATGTAACTCGCCTTGATCGTTGGGAACCGGAGCTGAATGAAGCCATACCA
AACGACGAGCGTGACACCACGATGCCTGTAGCAATGGCAACAACGTTGCGCAAACTATTAACTGGCGAAC
TACTTACTCTAGCTTCCCGGCAACAATTAATAGACTGGATGGAGGCGGATAAAGTTGCAGGACCACTTCT
GCGCTCGGCCCTTCCGGCTGGCTGGTTTATTGCTGATAAATCTGGAGCCGGTGAGCGTGGGTCTCGCGGT
ATCATTGCAGCACTGGGGCCAGATGGTAAGCCCTCCCGTATCGTAGTTATCTACACGACGGGGAGTCAGG
CAACTATGGATGAACGAAATAGACAGATCGCTGAGATAGGTGCCTCACTGATTAAGCATTGGTAACTGTC
AGACCAAGTTTACTCATATATACTTTAGATTGATTTAAAACTTCATTTTTAATTTAAAAGGATCTAGGTG
AAGATCCTTTTTGATAATCTCATGACCAAAATCCCTTAACGTGAGTTTTCGTTCCACTGAGCGTCAGACC
CCGTAGAAAAGATCAAAGGATCTTCTTGAGATCCTTTTTTTCTGCGCGTAATCTGCTGCTTGCAAACAAA
AAAACCACCGCTACCAGCGGTGGTTTGTTTGCCGGATCAAGAGCTACCAACTCTTTTTCCGAAGGTAACT
GGCTTCAGCAGAGCGCAGATACCAAATACTGTTCTTCTAGTGTAGCCGTAGTTAGGCCACCACTTCAAGA
ACTCTGTAGCACCGCCTACATACCTCGCTCTGCTAATCCTGTTACCAGTGGCTGCTGCCAGTGGCGATAA
GTCGTGTCTTACCGGGTTGGACTCAAGACGATAGTTACCGGATAAGGCGCAGCGGTCGGGCTGAACGGGG
GGTTCGTGCACACAGCCCAGCTTGGAGCGAACGACCTACACCGAACTGAGATACCTACAGCGTGAGCTAT
GAGAAAGCGCCACGCTTCCCGAAGGGAGAAAGGCGGACAGGTATCCGGTAAGCGGCAGGGTCGGAACAGG
AGAGCGCACGAGGGAGCTTCCAGGGGGAAACGCCTGGTATCTTTATAGTCCTGTCGGGTTTCGCCACCTC
TGACTTGAGCGTCGATTTTTGTGATGCTCGTCAGGGGGGCGGAGCCTATGGAAAAACGCCAGCAACGCGG
CCTTTTTACGGTTCCTGGCCTTTTGCTGGCCTTTTGCTCACATGTTCTTTCCTGCGTTATCCCCTGATTC
TGTGGATAACCGTATTACCGCCTTTGAGTGAGCTGATACCGCTCGCCGCAGCCGAACGACCGAGCGCAGC
GAGTCAGTGAGCGAGGAAGCGGAAGAGCGCCCAATACGCAAACCGCCTCTCCCCGCGCGTTGGCCGATTC
ATTAATGCAGCTGGCACGACAGGTTTCCCGACTGGAAAGCGGGCAGTGAGCGCAACGCAATTAATGTGAG
TTAGCTCACTCATTAGGCACCCCAGGCTTTACACTTTATGCTTCCGGCTCGTATGTTGTGTGGAATTGTG
AGCGGATAACAATT
